Addgene plasmid #176699: pLIB-RSP11
Purpose: Expression of Chlamydomonas reinhardtii RSP11 recombinant protein in insect cells
Depositing lab: Ron Vale. Depositing organization: University of California, San Francisco (UCSF). Publication: Structure of the radial spoke head and insights into its role in mechanoregulation of ciliary beating. Grossman-Haham I, Coudray N, Yu Z, Wang F, Zhang N, Bhabha G, Vale RD. Nat Struct Mol Biol. 2021 Jan;28(1):20-28. doi: 10.1038/s41594-020-00519-9. Epub 2020 Dec 14. PubMed 33318704.
Backbone
  Vector backbone: pLIB
  Backbone size w/o insert (bp): 4886
  Vector type: Insect Expression
Growth in bacteria
  Bacterial resistance: Ampicillin, 100 μg/mL
  Growth temperature: 37°C
  Growth strain: Mach1
  Copy number: High Copy
Gene/Insert
  Gene/Insert name: RSP11
  Species: Chlamydomonas reinhardtii
  Mutation: None
  Promoter: polyhedrin
  Cloning method: Gibson Cloning
  Sequencing primers: 5′ CGTAACAGTTTTGTAATAAAAAAACCTATAAATATTCCGG; 3′ GCAAGTAAAACCTCTACAAATGTGGTATGG
Terms and licenses: Academic/Nonprofit Terms; Industry Terms: Not Available to Industry
How to cite: pLIB-RSP11 was a gift from Ron Vale (Addgene plasmid # 176699 ; http://n2t.net/addgene:176699 ; RRID:Addgene_176699)
