[The description below was written by a language model from this plasmid's Addgene catalogue record and pLannotate feature annotations shown in this document.]
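Description:
pLIB-RSP11 is a baculovirus transfer plasmid built on the pLIB backbone for producing the Chlamydomonas reinhardtii radial spoke protein RSP11 in insect cells. It is maintained in E. coli as a high-copy plasmid through a ColE1/pUC-type origin and selected with ampicillin via the β-lactamase gene. An f1 phage origin is also annotated. The sequenced record is 5,498 nt, against a stated empty backbone of 4,886 bp.

The unmutated RSP11 coding sequence was inserted by Gibson assembly downstream of the polyhedrin promoter, a baculoviral very-late promoter that drives strong expression in infected insect cells, and it is followed by an SV40 polyadenylation signal. The automated annotation does not label the insert as RSP11. Instead it reports a short match to mouse Ropn1l at the start of the insert region, most likely reflecting homology between RSP11 and that sperm flagellar protein rather than a separate mouse sequence. No affinity tag or reporter is recorded; the brief hits to a SET1 tag, SV40 large T antigen, lacZα and R6K γ ori are small fragments that appear to be backbone remnants.

The expression cassette and a gentamicin resistance gene lie between the Tn7L and Tn7R ends, forming a mini-Tn7 element that can be transposed into a baculovirus bacmid in a suitable E. coli host. Gentamicin then selects for the recombinant bacmid. A loxP site upstream of the promoter offers a Cre recombination site of the kind used to fuse plasmids in multigene baculovirus systems. The associated work concerns the structure of the ciliary radial spoke head, so the plasmid was presumably used to supply recombinant RSP11 for such studies.
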