Features (pLannotate 1.2.2; 18 found; start..end, strand, type, name):
    102..130     -  promoter       Pc promoter: intI1 (promoter lies within the coding sequence); class 1 integron promoter
    108..470     -  CDS            YPR2_ECOLX (fragment): Protein predicted: Swiss-Prot protein existence level 4. From Escherichia coli.
    470..497     -  rep_origin     R6K γ ori (fragment): γ replication origin from E. coli plasmid R6K; requires the R6K initiator protein pi for replication
    526..559     +  protein_bind   loxP: Cre-mediated recombination occurs in the 8-bp core sequence (GCATACAT). Cre recombinase
    607..698     +  promoter       polyhedrin promoter: polh from Autographa californica; promoter for the baculovirus polyhedrin gene
    756..887     +  CDS            Ropn1l (fragment): ROP1L_MOUSE - Also known as Asp. Experimental evidence at protein level: Swiss-Prot protein existence level 1. Important for male fertility. With ROPN1, involved in fibrous sheath integrity and sperm motility, plays a role in PKA-dependent signaling processes required for spermatozoa capacitation. From Mus musculus (Mouse).
   1379..1462    +  CDS            large T antigen (fragment): large T antigen from SV40 (simian virus 40)
   1485..1619    +  polyA_signal   SV40 poly(A) signal: SV40 polyadenylation signal
   1648..1697    +  CDS            SET1 (fragment): solubility-enhancement tag derived from T7 phage gene 10B
   1729..1894    -  mobile_element Tn7L: mini-Tn7 element (left end of the Tn7 transposon) Tn7
   2057..2073    +  CDS            lacZα (fragment): LacZα fragment of β-galactosidase; lacZ fragment
   2078..2532    +  rep_origin     f1 ori (sequence partly withheld): f1 bacteriophage origin of replication; arrow indicates direction of (+) strand synthesis
   2558..2662    +  promoter       AmpR promoter: bla
   2663..3523    +  CDS            AmpR: β-lactamase; bla; confers resistance to ampicillin, carbenicillin, and related antibiotics
   3694..4282    +  rep_origin     ori: high-copy-number ColE1/pMB1/pBR322/pUC origin of replication
   4468..4519    -  misc_feature   bom (fragment): basis of mobility region from pBR322
   4587..4811    -  mobile_element Tn7R: mini-Tn7 element (right end of the Tn7 transposon) Tn7
   4878..5411    -  CDS            GmR: gentamycin acetyltransferase; aacC1; confers resistance to gentamycin
>Addgene plasmid #176699 | pLIB-RSP11 | addgene full sequence | sequence record 346868 | Addgene NGS Result
AGTCATAACAAGCCATGAAAACCGCCACTGCGCCGTTACCACCGCTGCGTTCGGTCAAGGTTCTGGACCA
GTTGCGTGAGCGCATACGCTACTTGCATTACAGTTTACGAACCGAACAGGCTTATGTCAACTGGGTTTGT
GCCTTCATCCGTTTCCACGGTGTGCGTCACCCGGCAACCTTGGGCAGCAGCGAAGTCGAGGCATTTCTGT
CCTGGCTGGCGAACGAGCGCAAGGTTTCGGTCTCCACGCATCGTCAGGCATTGGCGGCCTTGCTGTTCTT
CTACGGCAAGGTGCTGTGCACGGATCTGCCCTTGCTTCAGGAGATCGGTAGACCTCGGCCGTCGCGGCGC
TTGCCGGTGGTGCTGACCCCGGATGAAGTGGTTCGCATCCTCGGTTTTCTGGAAGGCGAGCATCGTTTGT
TCGCCCAGGACTCTAGCTATAGTTCTAGTGGTTGGCTACAGCTTTGTTTGTACTATCAACAGGTTGAACT
GCTGATCAACAGATCCTCTACGCGGCCGCGGTACCATAACTTCGTATAGCATACATTATACGAAGTTATC
TGGTTTTACTAGTATCGATTCGCGACCTACTCCGGAATATTAATAGATCATGGAGATAATTAAAATGATA
ACCATCTCGCAAATAAATAAGTATTTTACTGTTTTCGTAACAGTTTTGTAATAAAAAAACCTATAAATAT
TCCGGATTATTCATACCGTCCCACCATCGGGCGCGGATCCATGGATGTGGAACCCATATTTTGCGCTGAG
CAAATAGTCATCCCACACAATTTGGCCGATATACTGAAAGCATACACAAAAGAAGTCATCCGTCGCCAAC
CTACCGACCTCATAGCCTTCTCAGCGAAATACTTCACCAACCTGGCCAACGTGGCGTCTGGTGTTTCTAA
TTCTTCAGCGCCTGCTAAAGAACAGTTGCGCCAGGTGTATACGCGTGGTGGTTCCGGTGGCGCAACACTT
ACTGAGAGCCAGGTGACCGGATTGTGTCAACAGGCGGGTATTGCCGATGCGGTTGTAGCAAAAGTGATGG
AAGTTGGAGCATTCACGCCAGCGGCTGTAGATCTCAGTAAATTTGTTTTCTTGTGTTTGGCCATGAGTTG
CGAGGATTTCAACAGGGTTTGCATGGGTGTGTTCGATGTGTTTTCAGATAATGGAAGCCTGCCCGCTCAA
GATCTTCTTACGCTGATTGCCCATCTTGGACCGGACATGGATCCCGAAGTTACGCCGGCTTTTCTCGACG
CCGTTGCGGCGGAACTCCCGGCAGGCGGTGGTGCAGTGACGTATATGGAACTTTGCGAAGCACCCTCTCT
GAAGCCCAAGTTGGGTTTGTCCTAAAAGCTTGTCGAGAAGTACTAGAGGATCATAATCAGCCATACCACA
TTTGTAGAGGTTTTACTTGCTTTAAAAAACCTCCCACACCTCCCCCTGAACCTGAAACATAAAATGAATG
CAATTGTTGTTGTTAACTTGTTTATTGCAGCTTATAATGGTTACAAATAAAGCAATAGCATCACAAATTT
CACAAATAAAGCATTTTTTTCACTGCATTCTAGTTGTGGTTTGTCCAAACTCATCAATGTATCTTATCAT
GTCTGGATCTGATCACTGCTTGAGCCTAGAAGATCCGGCTGCTAACAAAGCCCGAAAGGAAGCTGAGTTG
GCTGCTGCCACCGCTGAGCAATAACTATCATAACCCCTAGGAGATCCGAACCAGATAAGTGAAATCTAGT
TCCAAACTATTTTGTCATTTTTAATTTTCGTATTAGCTTACGACGCTACACCCAGTTCCCATCTATTTTG
TCACTCTTCCCTAAATAATCCTTAAAAACTCCATTTCCACCCCTCCCAGTTCCCAACTATTTTGTCCGCC
CACAGCGGGGCATTTTTCTTCCTGTTATGTTTTTAATCAAACATCCTGCCAACTCCATGTGACAAACCGT
CATCTTCGGCTACTTTTTCTCTGTCACAGAATGAAAATTTTTCTGTCATCTCTTCGTTATTAATGTTTGT
AATTGACTGAATATCAACGCTTATTTGCAGCCTGAATGGCGAATGGG
[124 nt withheld, positions 2078-2201]
C
[91 nt withheld, positions 2203-2293]
A
[49 nt withheld, positions 2295-2343]
CCTTTGACGTTGGAGTCCACGTTCTT
[37 nt withheld, positions 2370-2406]
ACCCTATCTCGGTCTATTCTTTTGATTTATAAGGGATTTTGCCGATTTCGGCCTATTGGTTAAAAAATGA
GCTGATTTAACAAAAATTTAACGCGAATTTTAACAAAATATTAACGCTTACAATTTAGGTGGCACTTTTC
GGGGAAATGTGCGCGGAACCCCTATTTGTTTATTTTTCTAAATACATTCAAATATGTATCCGCTCATGAG
ACAATAACCCTGATAAATGCTTCAATAATATTGAAAAAGGAAGAGTATGAGTATTCAACATTTCCGTGTC
GCCCTTATTCCCTTTTTTGCGGCATTTTGCCTTCCTGTTTTTGCTCACCCAGAAACGCTGGTGAAAGTAA
AAGATGCTGAAGATCAGTTGGGTGCACGAGTGGGTTACATCGAACTGGATCTCAACAGCGGTAAGATCCT
TGAGAGTTTTCGCCCCGAAGAACGTTTTCCAATGATGAGCACTTTTAAAGTTCTGCTATGTGGCGCGGTA
TTATCCCGTATTGACGCCGGGCAAGAGCAACTCGGTCGCCGCATACACTATTCTCAGAATGACTTGGTTG
AGTACTCACCAGTCACAGAAAAGCATCTTACGGATGGCATGACAGTAAGAGAATTATGCAGTGCTGCCAT
AACCATGAGTGATAACACTGCGGCCAACTTACTTCTGACAACGATCGGAGGACCGAAGGAGCTAACCGCT
TTTTTGCACAACATGGGGGATCATGTAACTCGCCTTGATCGTTGGGAACCGGAGCTGAATGAAGCCATAC
CAAACGACGAGCGTGACACCACGATGCCTGTAGCAATGGCAACAACGTTGCGCAAACTATTAACTGGCGA
ACTACTTACTCTAGCTTCCCGGCAACAATTAATAGACTGGATGGAGGCGGATAAAGTTGCAGGACCACTT
CTGCGCTCGGCCCTTCCGGCTGGCTGGTTTATTGCTGATAAATCTGGAGCCGGTGAGCGTGGGTCTCGCG
GTATCATTGCAGCACTGGGGCCAGATGGTAAGCCCTCCCGTATCGTAGTTATCTACACGACGGGGAGTCA
GGCAACTATGGATGAACGAAATAGACAGATCGCTGAGATAGGTGCCTCACTGATTAAGCATTGGTAACTG
TCAGACCAAGTTTACTCATATATACTTTAGATTGATTTAAAACTTCATTTTTAATTTAAAAGGATCTAGG
TGAAGATCCTTTTTGATAATCTCATGACCAAAATCCCTTAACGTGAGTTTTCGTTCCACTGAGCGTCAGA
CCCCGTAGAAAAGATCAAAGGATCTTCTTGAGATCCTTTTTTTCTGCGCGTAATCTGCTGCTTGCAAACA
AAAAAACCACCGCTACCAGCGGTGGTTTGTTTGCCGGATCAAGAGCTACCAACTCTTTTTCCGAAGGTAA
CTGGCTTCAGCAGAGCGCAGATACCAAATACTATTCTTCTAGTGTAGCCGTAGTTAGGCCACCACTTCAA
GAACTCTGTAGCACCGCCTACATACCTCGCTCTGCTAATCCTGTTACCAGTGGCTGCTGCCAGTGGCGAT
AAGTCGTGTCTTACCGGGTTGGACTCAAGACGATAGTTACCGGATAAGGCGCAGCGGTCGGGCTGAACGG
GGGGTTCGTGCACACAGCCCAGCTTGGAGCGAACGACCTACACCGAACTGAGATACCTACAGCGTGAGCT
ATGAGAAAGCGCCACGCTTCCCGAAGGGAGAAAGGCGGACAGGTATCCGGTAAGCGGCAGGGTCGGAACA
GGAGAGCGCACGAGGGAGCTTCCAGGGGGAAACGCCTGGTATCTTTATAGTCCTGTCGGGTTTCGCCACC
TCTGACTTGAGCGTCGATTTTTGTGATGCTCGTCAGGGGGGCGGAGCCTATGGAAAAACGCCAGCAACGC
GGCCTTTTTACGGTTCCTGGCCTTTTGCTGGCCTTTTGCTCACATGTTCTTTCCTGCGTTATCCCCTGAT
TCTGTGGATAACCGTATTACCGCCTTTGAGTGAGCTGATACCGCTCGCCGCAGCCGAACGACCGAGCGCA
GCGAGTCAGTGAGCGAGGAAGCGGAAGAGCGCCTGATGCGGTATTTTCTCCTTACGCATCTGTGCGGTAT
TTCACACCGCATAGACCAGCCGCGTAACCTGGCAAAATCGGTTACGGTTGAGTAATAAATGGATGCCCTG
CGTAAGCGGGTGTGGGCGGACAATAAAGTCTTAAACTGAACAAAATAGATCTAAACTATGACAATAAAGT
CTTAAACTAGACAGAATAGTTGTAAACTGAAATCAGTCCAGTTATGCTGTGAAAAAGCATACTGGACTTT
TGTTATGGCTAAAGCAAACTCTTCATTTTCTGAAGTGCAAATTGCCCGTCGTATTAAAGAGGGGCGTGGC
CAAGGGCATGGTAAAGACTATATTCGCGGCGTTGTGACAATTTACCGAACAACTCCGCGGCCGGGAAGCC
GATCTCGGCTTGAACGAATTGTTAGGTGGCGGTACTTGGGTCGATATCAAAGTGCATCACTTCTTCCCGT
ATGCCCAACTTTGTATAGAGAGCCACTGCGGGATCGTCACCGTAATCTGCTTGCACGTAGATCACATAAG
CACCAAGCGCGTTGGCCTCATGCTTGAGGAGATTGATGAGCGCGGTGGCAATGCCCTGCCTCCGGTGCTC
GCCGGAGACTGCGAGATCATAGATATAGATCTCACTACGCGGCTGCTCAAACTTGGGCAGAACGTAAGCC
GCGAGAGCGCCAACAACCGCTTCTTGGTCGAAGGCAGCAAGCGCGATGAATGTCTTACTACGGAGCAAGT
TCCCGAGGTAATCGGAGTCCGGCTGATGTTGGGAGTAGGTGGCTACGTCTCCGAACTCACGACCGAAAAG
ATCAAGAGCAGCCCGCATGGATTTGACTTGGTCAGGGCCGAGCCTACATGTGCGAATGATGCCCATACTT
GAGCCACCTAACTTTGTTTTAGGGCGACTGCCCTGCTGCGTAACATCGTTGCTGCTGCGTAACATCGTTG
CTGCTCCATAACATCAAACATCGACCCACGGCGTAACGCGCTTGCTGCTTGGATGCCCGAGGCATAGACT
GTACAAAAAAAC
